Addgene plasmid #171907: pStA0::SPLc47-RBSc249
Purpose: Promoter SPLc47 and RBSc249 in pStA0
Depositing lab: John Heap. Depositing organization: Imperial College London. Publication: Combinatorial assembly platform enabling engineering of genetically stable metabolic pathways in cyanobacteria. Taylor GM, Hitchcock A, Heap JT. Nucleic Acids Res. 2021 Dec 2;49(21):e123. doi: 10.1093/nar/gkab791. PubMed 34554258.
Backbone
  Vector backbone: pStA0
  Vector type: Synthetic Biology
Growth in bacteria
  Bacterial resistance: Ampicillin, 100 μg/mL
  Growth temperature: 37°C
  Growth strain: DH5alpha
  Copy number: High Copy
Gene/Insert
  Gene/Insert name: Promoter SPLc47 and RBSc249
  Species: Synthetic
  Mutation: N/A
  Cloning method: Unknown
Terms and licenses: Academic/Nonprofit Terms; Industry Terms: Not Available to Industry
Depositor comments: Please visit https://www.biorxiv.org/content/10.1101/2020.03.11.983833v1 for bioRxiv preprint.
How to cite: pStA0::SPLc47-RBSc249 was a gift from John Heap (Addgene plasmid # 171907 ; http://n2t.net/addgene:171907 ; RRID:Addgene_171907)
