[The description below was written by a language model from this plasmid's Addgene catalogue record and pLannotate feature annotations shown in this document.]
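Description:
pStA0::SPLc47-RBSc249 is a small (about 2.3 kb) synthetic-biology part plasmid that stores a synthetic promoter, SPLc47, together with a synthetic ribosome-binding site, RBSc249, in the pStA0 backbone. It is maintained in E. coli as a high-copy plasmid through a ColE1/pUC-type origin of replication and is selected with ampicillin, with β-lactamase (bla) expressed from its native AmpR promoter. These two elements make up most of the annotated sequence, so the vector is a minimal storage backbone rather than an expression or shuttle vector. No cyanobacterial replication or integration elements are annotated.

The automated feature table does not identify the SPLc47 promoter or the RBSc249 element, which is expected for novel synthetic parts, so their exact positions are not stated. The table does show two transcription terminators, the phage lambda t0 terminator and the E. coli rrnB T1 terminator. They lie close together, on opposite strands, with rrnB T1 spanning the numbering origin. The short unannotated stretches around them are a plausible location for the promoter–RBS insert, with the terminators insulating it from read-through transcription to or from the rest of the backbone, but the record does not confirm this. No coding sequence, reporter or tag other than bla is annotated.

The associated publication describes a combinatorial assembly platform for building genetically stable metabolic pathways in cyanobacteria. In that context, the plasmid appears to be one member of a library of promoter and RBS parts used to vary gene expression levels in assembled constructs. The cloning method, the strengths of the two parts and the assembly details are not recorded.
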