Features (pLannotate 1.2.2; 5 found; start..end, strand, type, name):
    144..248     +  promoter       AmpR promoter: bla
    249..1109    +  CDS            AmpR: β-lactamase; bla; confers resistance to ampicillin, carbenicillin, and related antibiotics
   1280..1868    +  rep_origin     ori: high-copy-number ColE1/pMB1/pBR322/pUC origin of replication
   2026..2120    +  terminator     lambda t0 terminator: transcription terminator from phage lambda
   2246..45      -  terminator     rrnB T1 terminator (across the origin): Escherichia coli rrnB; transcription terminator T1 from the E. coli rrnB gene
>Addgene plasmid #171907 | pStA0::SPLc47-RBSc249 | addgene full sequence | sequence record 354710 | Addgene NGS Result
AAAACGAAAGGCCCAGTCTTTCGACTGAGCCTTTCGTTTTATTTGATGCCCGAAAGGGCCTCGTGATACG
CCTATTTTTATAGGTTAATGTCATGATAATAATGGTTTCTTAGACGTCAGGTGGCACTTTTCGGGGAAAT
GTGCGCGGAACCCCTATTTGTTTATTTTTCTAAATACATTCAAATATGTATCCGCTCATGAGACAATAAC
CCTGATAAATGCTTCAATAATATTGAAAAAGGAAGAGTATGAGTATTCAACATTTCCGTGTCGCCCTTAT
TCCCTTTTTTGCGGCATTTTGCCTTCCTGTTTTTGCTCACCCAGAAACGCTGGTGAAAGTAAAAGATGCT
GAAGATCAGTTGGGTGCACGAGTGGGTTACATCGAACTGGATCTCAACAGCGGTAAGATCCTTGAGAGTT
TTCGCCCCGAAGAACGTTTTCCAATGATGAGCACTTTTAAAGTTCTGCTATGTGGCGCGGTATTATCCCG
TATTGACGCCGGGCAAGAGCAACTCGGTCGCCGCATACACTATTCTCAGAATGACTTGGTTGAGTACTCA
CCAGTCACAGAAAAGCATCTTACGGATGGCATGACAGTAAGAGAATTATGCAGTGCTGCCATAACCATGA
GTGATAACACTGCGGCCAACTTACTTCTGACAACGATCGGAGGACCGAAGGAGCTAACCGCTTTTTTGCA
CAACATGGGGGATCATGTAACTCGCCTTGATCGTTGGGAACCGGAGCTGAATGAAGCCATACCAAACGAC
GAGCGTGACACCACGATGCCTGTAGCAATGGCAACAACGTTGCGCAAACTATTAACTGGCGAACTACTTA
CTCTAGCTTCCCGGCAACAATTAATAGACTGGATGGAGGCGGATAAAGTTGCAGGACCACTTCTGCGCTC
GGCCCTTCCGGCTGGCTGGTTTATTGCTGATAAATCTGGAGCCGGTGAGCGTGGGTCCCGCGGTATCATT
GCAGCACTGGGGCCAGATGGTAAGCCCTCCCGTATCGTAGTTATCTACACGACGGGGAGTCAGGCAACTA
TGGATGAACGAAATAGACAGATCGCTGAGATAGGTGCCTCACTGATTAAGCATTGGTAACTGTCAGACCA
AGTTTACTCATATATACTTTAGATTGATTTAAAACTTCATTTTTAATTTAAAAGGATCTAGGTGAAGATC
CTTTTTGATAATCTCATGACCAAAATCCCTTAACGTGAGTTTTCGTTCCACTGAGCGTCAGACCCCGTAG
AAAAGATCAAAGGATCTTCTTGAGATCCTTTTTTTCTGCGCGTAATCTGCTGCTTGCAAACAAAAAAACC
ACCGCTACCAGCGGTGGTTTGTTTGCCGGATCAAGAGCTACCAACTCTTTTTCCGAAGGTAACTGGCTTC
AGCAGAGCGCAGATACCAAATACTGTTCTTCTAGTGTAGCCGTAGTTAGGCCACCACTTCAAGAACTCTG
TAGCACCGCCTACATACCTCGCTCTGCTAATCCTGTTACCAGTGGCTGCTGCCAGTGGCGATAAGTCGTG
TCTTACCGGGTTGGACTCAAGACGATAGTTACCGGATAAGGCGCAGCGGTCGGGCTGAACGGGGGGTTCG
TGCACACAGCCCAGCTTGGAGCGAACGACCTACACCGAACTGAGATACCTACAGCGTGAGCTATGAGAAA
GCGCCACGCTTCCCGAAGGGAGAAAGGCGGACAGGTATCCGGTAAGCGGCAGGGTCGGAACAGGAGAGCG
CACGAGGGAGCTTCCAGGGGGAAACGCCTGGTATCTTTATAGTCCTGTCGGGTTTCGCCACCTCTGACTT
GAGCGTCGATTTTTGTGATGCTCGTCAGGGGGGCGGAGCCTATGGAAAAACGCCAGCAACGCGGCCTTTT
TACGGTTCCTGGCCTTTTGCTGGCCTTTTGCTCACATGTTCTTTCCTGCGTTATCCCCTGATTCTGTGGA
TAACCGTATTACCGCCTTTGAGTGAGCTGATACCGCTCGCCGCAGCCGAACGACCGAGCGCCTTGGACTC
CTGTTGATAGATCCAGTAATGACCTCAGAACTCCATCTGGATTTGTTCAGAACGCTCGGTTGCCGCCGGG
CGTTTTTTATTGGTGAGAATCCAGTGTGGCTCTTCACAGGTGACGTCTATTGACAGCCAGGAGTTACCGA
GATATAATGGAATAGGCGCGAGTCAACGTTCCTGAGGAGTGGCATGTGAAGAGCGTAAGACCTCTAGGGC
GGCGGATTTGTCCTACTCAGGAGAGCGTTCACCGACAAACAACAGAT
